Addgene plasmid #118792: pHBS1385 TDP43 RRM-GFP VLIM-S
Purpose: To test the effect of sequence on TDP43 RRM-GFP droplet properties
Depositing lab: Rajat Rohatgi. Depositing organization: Stanford University. Publication: Phase separation-deficient TDP43 remains functional in splicing. Schmidt HB, Barreau A, Rohatgi R. Nat Commun. 2019 Oct 25;10(1):4890. doi: 10.1038/s41467-019-12740-2. PubMed 31653829.
Backbone
  Vector backbone: pCS2-Dest
  Vector type: Mammalian Expression
Growth in bacteria
  Bacterial resistance: Ampicillin, 100 μg/mL
  Growth temperature: 37°C
  Growth strain: DH5alpha
  Copy number: High Copy
Gene/Insert
  Gene/Insert name: TARDBP mutant
  Species: H. sapiens (human)
  Mutation: All VLIM to S in CTD of TDP43 RRM-GFP reporter
  Entrez Gene: TARDBP (a.k.a. ALS10, TDP-43)
  Cloning method: Gibson Cloning
Terms and licenses: Academic/Nonprofit Terms; Industry Terms: Not Available to Industry
Depositor comments: Category 1: Compositional CTD mutants
How to cite: pHBS1385 TDP43 RRM-GFP VLIM-S was a gift from Rajat Rohatgi (Addgene plasmid # 118792 ; http://n2t.net/addgene:118792 ; RRID:Addgene_118792)
