[The description below was written by a language model from this plasmid's Addgene catalogue record and pLannotate feature annotations shown in this document.]
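Description:
pHBS1385 TDP43 RRM-GFP VLIM-S is a mammalian expression plasmid of about 5.7 kb built on the pCS2-Dest backbone. It is maintained in E. coli through a high-copy ColE1/pUC-type origin and selected with ampicillin via the β-lactamase gene. An f1 origin and remnants of a lac promoter/operator and lacZα region are also carried over from the parental vector. The expression cassette is driven by the simian cytomegalovirus IE94 enhancer/promoter and terminated by an SV40 polyadenylation signal. An SP6 promoter sits immediately upstream of the insert, so sense RNA could in principle be transcribed in vitro, and T7 (partial) and T3 promoters lie downstream in the opposite orientation. The insert is flanked by attB1 and attB2 Gateway recombination sites, although the record lists Gibson assembly as the cloning method.

The payload is a mutant human TARDBP (TDP-43) reporter, described in the record as "TDP43 RRM-GFP". The feature table annotates a superfolder GFP coding sequence lying internally within the attB-flanked region, with unannotated sequence on either side that presumably corresponds to the TDP-43 portions. The name suggests that GFP takes the place of the RNA recognition motifs, but the record does not spell out the exact architecture. In this variant, every valine, leucine, isoleucine and methionine in the TDP-43 C-terminal domain is changed to serine, and the depositor classes it as a compositional CTD mutant. The construct is intended to test how C-terminal domain sequence composition influences the properties of the droplets formed by the fluorescent reporter, as part of a study of TDP-43 phase separation.
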