Features (pLannotate 1.2.2; 17 found; start..end, strand, type, name):
      4..70      -  CDS            lacZα (fragment): LacZα fragment of β-galactosidase; lacZ fragment
     77..1054    +  promoter       CMV IE94 promoter: enhancer/promoter region of simian cytomegalovirus major immediate early transcription unit IE94
   1089..1107    +  promoter       SP6 promoter: promoter for bacteriophage SP6 RNA polymerase
   1162..1186    +  protein_bind   attB1: mutant version of attB; recombination site for the Gateway® BP reaction BP Clonase™
   1532..2233    +  CDS            Superfolder GFP: Superfolder GFP is a basic (constitutively fluorescent) green fluorescent protein published in 2005, derived from Aequorea victoria. It is reported to be a very rapidly-maturing weak dimer.
   2714..2738    -  protein_bind   attB2: mutant version of attB; recombination site for the Gateway® BP reaction BP Clonase™
   2761..2778    -  promoter       T7 promoter (fragment): promoter for bacteriophage T7 RNA polymerase
   2783..2917    -  polyA_signal   SV40 poly(A) signal: SV40 polyadenylation signal
   3030..3048    -  promoter       T3 promoter: promoter for bacteriophage T3 RNA polymerase
   3093..3109    -  protein_bind   lac operator: The lac repressor binds to the lac operator to inhibit transcription in E. coli. This inhibition can be relieved by adding lactose or isopropyl-β-D-thiogalactopyranoside (IPTG). lac repressor encoded by lacI
   3117..3147    -  promoter       lac promoter: promoter for the E. coli lac operon
   3162..3183    -  protein_bind   CAP binding site: CAP binding activates transcription in the presence of cAMP. E. coli catabolite activator protein
   3196..3288    -  CDS            lacI (fragment): lac repressor; lacI; The lac repressor binds to the lac operator to inhibit transcription in E. coli. This inhibition can be relieved by adding lactose or isopropyl-β-D-thiogalactopyranoside (IPTG).
   3471..4059    -  rep_origin     ori: high-copy-number ColE1/pMB1/pBR322/pUC origin of replication
   4230..5090    -  CDS            AmpR: β-lactamase; bla; confers resistance to ampicillin, carbenicillin, and related antibiotics
   5091..5195    -  promoter       AmpR promoter: bla
   5248..5676    -  rep_origin     f1 ori (sequence partly withheld): f1 bacteriophage origin of replication; arrow indicates direction of (+) strand synthesis
>Addgene plasmid #118792 | pHBS1385 TDP43 RRM-GFP VLIM-S | addgene full sequence | sequence record 229687 | Addgene NGS Result
CCATTCGCCATTCAGGCTGCGCAACTGTTGGGAAGGGCGATCGGTGCGGGCCTCTTCGCTATTACGCCAG
TCGACCGCCAATTCAATATGGCGTATATGGACTCATGCCAATTCAATATGGTGGATCTGGACCTGTGCCA
ATTCAATATGGCGTATATGGACTCGTGCCAATTCAATATGGTGGATCTGGACCCCAGCCAATTCAATATG
GCGGACTTGGCACCATGCCAATTCAATATGGCGGACCTGGCACTGTGCCAACTGGGGAGGGGTCTACTTG
GCACGGTGCCAAGTTTGAGGAGGGGTCTTGGCCCTGTGCCAAGTCCGCCATATTGAATTGGCATGGTGCC
AATAATGGCGGCCATATTGGCTATATGCCAGGATCAATATATAGGCAATATCCAATATGGCCCTATGCCA
ATATGGCTATTGGCCAGGTTCAATACTATGTATTGGCCCTATGCCATATAGTATTCCATATATGGGTTTT
CCTATTGACGTAGATAGCCCCTCCCAATGGGCGGTCCCATATACCATATATGGGGCTTCCTAATACCGCC
CATAGCCACTCCCCCATTGACGTCAATGGTCTCTATATATGGTCTTTCCTATTGACGTCATATGGGCGGT
CCTATTGACGTATATGGCGCCTCCCCCATTGACGTCAATTACGGTAAATGGCCCGCCTGGCTCAATGCCC
ATTGACGTCAATAGGACCACCCACCATTGACGTCAATGGGATGGCTCATTGCCCATTCATATCCGTTCTC
ACGCCCCCTATTGACGTCAATGACGGTAAATGGCCCACTTGGCAGTACATCAATATCTATTAATAGTAAC
TTGGCAAGTACATTACTATTGGAAGTACGCCAGGGTACATTGGCAGTACTCCCATTGACGTCAATGGCGG
TAAATGGCCCGCGATGGCTGCCAAGTACATCCCCATTGACGTCAATGGGGAGGGGCAATGACGCAAATGG
GCGTTCCATTGACGTAAATGGGCGGTAGGCGTGCCTAATGGGAGGTCTATATAAGCAATGCTCGTTTAGG
GAACCGCCATTCTGCCTGGGGACGTCGGAGCAAGCTTGATTTAGGTGACACTATAGAATACAAGCTACTT
GTTCTTTTTGCAGGATCCCATCGATTCGAATTCAAGGATCAACAAGTTTGTACAAAAAAGCAGGCTGGCG
CCGGTACCACCGGTGCCACCATGGGATCCATGTCTGAATATATTCGGGTAACCGAAGATGAGAACGATGA
GCCCATTGAAATACCATCGGAAGACGATGGGACGGTGCTGCTCTCCACGGTTACAGCCCAGTTTCCAGGG
GCGTGTGGGCTTCGCTACAGGAATCCAGTGTCTCAGTGTATGAGAGGTGTCCGGCTGGTAGAAGGAATTC
TGCATGCCCCAGATGCTGGCTGGGGAAATCTGGTGTATGTTGTCAACTATCCAAAAGATAACAAAAGAAA
AATGGATGAGACAGATGCTTCATCAGCAGTGAAAGTGAAAAGAGCAGTCCAGAAAACATCCAGTAAAGGA
GAGGAACTATTTACAGGTACTGTGCCTATCAAAGTCGAGCTGGACGGCGACGTAAACGGCCACAAGTTCA
GCGTGCGTGGCGAGGGCGAGGGCGATGCCACCGAGGGCAAGCTGACCCTGAAGTTCATCTGCACCACCGG
CAAGCTGCCGGTGCCGTGGCCGACCCTCGTGACCACCCTGACCTACGGCGTGCAGTGCTTCAGCCGCTAC
CCGGACCACATGAAGCGTCACGACTTCTTCAAGTCCGCCATGCCGGAAGGCTACGTCCAGGAGCGCACCA
TCGAGTTCAAGGACGACGGCACCTACAAGACCCGCGCGGAGGTGAAGTTCGAGGGCGACACCCTGGTGAA
CCGCATCGAGCTGAAGGGCAACGACTTCAAGGAGGACGGCAACATCCTGGGTCACAAGCTGGAGTACAAC
CACAACAGCCACAACGTCCGTATCGAAGCCGACAAGCAGAAGAACGGCATCAAGGCTAACTTCAAGATCC
GCCACAACGTTGAGGACGGCAGCCAGCAGGAAGCCGACCACAAACAGCAGAACACCCCGATCGGCGACGG
CCCGGTGCGCCTGCCGGACAACCACTATCTGAGCACCCAGACCACGCTGAGCAAAGACCCGAACGAGAAG
CGCGATCACATGGTCCTGAAGGAGTTCGTGACGGCAGCCGGTATCACTAAAGGTGAAGATGAAAGTGGAT
CCAATGCCGAACCTAAGCACAACAGTAATCGACAGTCCGAGAGAAGCGGGCGGTTCGGTGGTAATCCAGG
GGGGTTCGGAAACCAAGGAGGTTTTGGTAACTCTAGGGGAGGAGGCGCTGGTTCCGGTAATAACCAAGGC
AGCAACAGTGGGGGGGGCAGTAATTTCGGTGCTTTTTCAAGTAACCCAGCAATGATGGCCGCCGCACAAG
CAGCTTTGCAAAGTTCTTGGGGCATGATGGGCATGCTGGCGTCACAGCAAAATCAAAGCGGACCCTCAGG
AAATAATCAAAACCAAGGCAATAGCCAGAGGGAGCCTAATCAGGCCTTCGGATCAGGCAATAATTCATAC
AGTGGTTCAAACTCCGGGGCAGCCTCTGGGTGGGGCAGCGCAAGTAATGCCGGAAGCGGTAGTGGATTCA
ACGGAGGGTTCGGGTCAAGTAGCGATAGTAAAAGTTCCGGTTGGGGCTCTTAGACCCAGCTTTCTTGTAC
AAAGTGGTTGATCCTCTCGAGCCTCTAGAACTATAGTGAGTCGTATTACGTAGATCCAGACATGATAAGA
TACATTGATGAGTTTGGACAAACCACAACTAGAATGCAGTGAAAAAAATGCTTTATTTGTGAAATTTGTG
ATGCTATTGCTTTATTTGTAACCATTATAAGCTGCAATAAACAAGTTAACAACAACAATTGCATTCATTT
TATGTTTCAGGTTCAGGGGGAGGTGTGGGAGGTTTTTTAATTCGCGGCCGCGGCGCCAATGCATTGGGCC
CGGTACCCAGCTTTTGTTCCCTTTAGTGAGGGTTAATTGCGCGCTTGGCGTAATCATGGTCATAGCTGTT
TCCTGTGTGAAATTGTTATCCGCTCACAATTCCACACAACATACGAGCCGGGAGCATAAAGTGTAAAGCC
TGGGGTGCCTAATGAGTGAGCTAACTCACATTAATTGCGTTGCGCTCACTGCCCGCTTTCCAGTCGGGAA
ACCTGTCGTGCCAGCTGCATTAATGAATCGGCCAACGCGCGGGGAGAGGCGGTTTGCGTATTGGGCGCTC
TTCCGCTTCCTCGCTCACTGACTCGCTGCGCTCGGTCGTTCGGCTGCGGCGAGCGGTATCAGCTCACTCA
AAGGCGGTAATACGGTTATCCACAGAATCAGGGGATAACGCAGGAAAGAACATGTGAGCAAAAGGCCAGC
AAAAGGCCAGGAACCGTAAAAAGGCCGCGTTGCTGGCGTTTTTCCATAGGCTCCGCCCCCCTGACGAGCA
TCACAAAAATCGACGCTCAAGTCAGAGGTGGCGAAACCCGACAGGACTATAAAGATACCAGGCGTTTCCC
CCTGGAAGCTCCCTCGTGCGCTCTCCTGTTCCGACCCTGCCGCTTACCGGATACCTGTCCGCCTTTCTCC
CTTCGGGAAGCGTGGCGCTTTCTCATAGCTCACGCTGTAGGTATCTCAGTTCGGTGTAGGTCGTTCGCTC
CAAGCTGGGCTGTGTGCACGAACCCCCCGTTCAGCCCGACCGCTGCGCCTTATCCGGTAACTATCGTCTT
GAGTCCAACCCGGTAAGACACGACTTATCGCCACTGGCAGCAGCCACCGGTAACAGGATTAGCAGAGCGA
GGTATGTAGGCGGTGCTACAGAGTTCTTGAAGTGGTGGCCTAACTACGGCTACACTAGAAGAACAGTATT
TGGTATCTGCGCTTTGCTGAAGCCAGTTACCTTCGGAAAAAGAGTTGGTAGCTCTTGATCCGGCAAACAA
ACCACCGCTGGTAGCGGTGGTTTTTTTGTTTGCAAGCAGCAGATTACGCGCAGAAAAAAAGGATCTCAAG
AAGATCCTTTGATCTTTTCTACGGGGTCTGACGCTCAGTGGAACGAAAACTCACGTTAAGGGATTTTGGT
CATGAGATTATCAAAAAGGATCTTCACCTAGATCCTTTTAAATTAAAAATGAAGTTTTAAATCAATCTAA
AGTATATATGAGTAAACTTGGTCTGACAGTTACCAATGCTTAATCAGTGAGGCACCTATCTCAGCGATCT
GTCTATTTCGTTCATCCATAGTTGCCTGACTCCCCGTCGTGTAGATAACTACGATACGGGAGGGCTTACC
ATCTGGCCCCAGTGCTGCAATGATACCGCGAGACCCACGCTCACCGGCTCCAGATTTATCAGCAATAAAC
CAGCCAGCCGGAAGGGCCGAGCGCAGAAGTGGTCCTGCAACTTTATCCGCCTCCATCCAGTCTATTAATT
GTTGCCGGGAAGCTAGAGTAAGTAGTTCGCCAGTTAATAGTTTGCGCAACGTTGTTGCCATTGCTACAGG
CATCGTGGTGTCACGCTCGTCGTTTGGTATGGCTTCATTCAGCTCCGGTTCCCAACGATCAAGGCGAGTT
ACATGATCCCCCATGTTGTGCAAAAAAGCGGTTAGCTCCTTCGGTCCTCCGATCGTTGTCAGAAGTAAGT
TGGCCGCAGTGTTATCACTCATGGTTATGGCAGCACTGCATAATTCTCTTACTGTCATGCCATCCGTAAG
ATGCTTTTCTGTGACTGGTGAGTACTCAACCAAGTCATTCTGAGAATAGTGTATGCGGCGACCGAGTTGC
TCTTGCCCGGCGTCAATACGGGATAATACCGCGCCACATAGCAGAACTTTAAAAGTGCTCATCATTGGAA
AACGTTCTTCGGGGCGAAAACTCTCAAGGATCTTACCGCTGTTGAGATCCAGTTCGATGTAACCCACTCG
TGCACCCAACTGATCTTCAGCATCTTTTACTTTCACCAGCGTTTCTGGGTGAGCAAAAACAGGAAGGCAA
AATGCCGCAAAAAAGGGAATAAGGGCGACACGGAAATGTTGAATACTCATACTCTTCCTTTTTCAATATT
ATTGAAGCATTTATCAGGGTTATTGTCTCATGAGCGGATACATATTTGAATGTATTTAGAAAAATAAACA
AATAGGGGTTCCGCGCACATTTCCCCGAAAAGTGCCACCTAAATTGTAAGCGTTAATATTTTGTTAAAAT
TCGCGTTAAATTTTTGTTAAATCAGCTCATTTTTTAACCAATAGGCCGAAATCGGCAAAATCCCTTATAA
ATCAAAAGAATAGACCGAGATAGGGT
[37 nt withheld, positions 5347-5383]
AAAGAACGTGGACTCCAACGTCAAAGG
[49 nt withheld, positions 5411-5459]
T
[91 nt withheld, positions 5461-5551]
G
[124 nt withheld, positions 5553-5676]
C
